Addgene plasmid #33333: pMSCV-Atoh1wt-IRES-GFP
Depositing lab: Martine Roussel & Charles Sherr. Depositing organization: St. Jude Children's Research Hospital. Publication: Atoh1 inhibits neuronal differentiation and collaborates with Gli1 to generate medulloblastoma-initiating cells. Ayrault O, Zhao H, Zindy F, Qu C, Sherr CJ, Roussel MF. Cancer Res. 2010 Jul 1;70(13):5618-27. Epub 2010 Jun 1. 10.1158/0008-5472.CAN-09-3740 PubMed 20516124.
Backbone
  Vector backbone: pMSCV-IRES-GFP
  Backbone manufacturer: Addgene plasmid #33336
  Backbone size w/o insert (bp): 6575
  Vector type: Mammalian Expression, Retroviral
Growth in bacteria
  Bacterial resistance: Ampicillin, 100 μg/mL
  Growth temperature: 37°C
  Growth strain: Stbl3
  Copy number: Unknown
Gene/Insert
  Gene/Insert name: Atoh1
  Species: M. musculus (mouse)
  Insert size (bp): 1200
  Entrez Gene: Atoh1 (a.k.a. Hath1, MATH-1, Math1, bHLHa14)
  Cloning method: Restriction Enzyme; 5′ cloning site BamHI (not destroyed); 3′ cloning site XhoI (not destroyed)
  Sequencing primers: 5′ pLXSN 5'
Terms and licenses: Academic/Nonprofit Terms; Industry Terms: Not Available to Industry
How to cite: pMSCV-Atoh1wt-IRES-GFP was a gift from Martine Roussel & Charles Sherr (Addgene plasmid # 33333 ; http://n2t.net/addgene:33333 ; RRID:Addgene_33333)
