[The description below was written by a language model from this plasmid's Addgene catalogue record.]
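Description:
pMSCV-Atoh1wt-IRES-GFP is a retroviral mammalian expression plasmid built on the pMSCV-IRES-GFP backbone (about 6.6 kb without insert), a murine stem cell virus-derived vector. It is propagated in bacteria under ampicillin selection; the record lists a recombination-deficient strain as the growth host, a common choice for plasmids carrying repeated LTR sequences, and gives the copy number as unknown. No feature table is provided, so the origin of replication and the exact arrangement of viral elements are not documented here. In MSCV-type vectors generally, the expression cassette lies between the two long terminal repeats along with a packaging signal, and the 5′ LTR serves as the promoter for the transcript that is both packaged into virions and expressed after integration.

The payload is an approximately 1.2 kb insert of mouse Atoh1 (also known as Math1), a basic helix-loop-helix transcription factor, cloned between BamHI and XhoI sites that both remain intact. The "wt" in the name indicates the wild-type form. No epitope tags or fusions are recorded. As the construct name indicates, Atoh1 sits upstream of an internal ribosome entry site followed by GFP, so a single bicistronic transcript yields both proteins separately, and green fluorescence marks transduced cells for tracking or sorting without altering Atoh1 itself. No mammalian drug selection marker is recorded.

The associated publication concerns Atoh1 inhibiting neuronal differentiation and cooperating with Gli1 to generate medulloblastoma-initiating cells, which is consistent with use of this vector to produce retrovirus for stable, enforced Atoh1 expression in dividing target cells.
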