>Addgene plasmid #33333 | pMSCV-Atoh1wt-IRES-GFP | addgene partial sequence | sequence record 41435 | pLXSN-5
CCTCACTCCTTCTCTAGGCGCCGGAATTGGGATCCCAGTGTGGTGGTACGTAGGAATTCGATTCTCGTCG
ACCAGTGCGATGTCCCGCCTGCTGCATGCAGAAGAGTGGGCTGAGGTAAAAGAGTTGGGGGACCACCATC
GCCATCCCCAGCCGCACCACGTCCCGCCGCTGACGCCACAGCCACCTGCTACCCTGCAGGCGAGAGACCT
TCCCGTCTACCCGGCAGAACTGTCCCTCCTGGATAGCACCGACCCACGCGCCTGGCTGACTCCCACTTTG
CAGGGCCTCTGCACGGCACGCGCCGCCCAGTATCTGCTGCATTCTCCCGAGCTGGGTGCCTCCGAGGCCG
CGGCGCCCCGGGACGAGGCTGACAGCCAGGGTGAGCTGGTAAGGAGAAGCGGCTGTGGCGGCCTCAGCAA
GAGCCCCGGGCCCGTCAAAGTACGGGAACAGCTGTGCAAGCTGAAGGGTGGGGTTGTAGTGGACGAGCTT
GGCTGCAGCCGCCAGCGAGCCCCTTCCAGCAAACAGGTGAATGGGGTACAGAAGCAAAGGAGGCTGGCAG
CAAACGCAAGGGAACGGCGCAGGATGCACGGGCTGAACCACGCCTTCGACCAGCTGCGCAACGTTATCCC
GTCCTTCAACAACGACAAGAAGCTGTCCAAATATGAGACCCTACAGATGGCCCAGATCTACATCAACGCT
CTGTCGGAGTTGCTGCAGACTCCCAATGTCGGAGAGCAACCGCCGCCGCCCACAGCTTCCTGCAAAAATG
ACCACCATCACCTTCGCACCGCCTCCTCCTATGAAGGAGGTGCGGGCGCCTCTGCGGTAGCTGGGGCTCA
GCCAGCC
