>Addgene plasmid #33333 | pMSCV-Atoh1wt-IRES-GFP | addgene partial sequence | sequence record 41556 | IRES-F 5'-TGGCTCTCCTCAAGCGTATT-3'
ATTGTATGGGATCTGATCTGGGGCCTCGGTGCACATGCTTTACATGTGTTTAGTCGAGGTTAAAAAAACG
TCTAGGCCCCCCGAACCACGGGGACGTGGTTTTCCTTTGAAAAACACGATAATACCATGGTGAGCAAGGG
CGAGGAGCTGTTCACCGGGGTGGTGCCCATCCTGGTCGAGCTGGACGGCGACGTAAACGGCCACAAGTTC
AGCGTGTCCGGCGAGGGCGAGGGCGATGCCACCTACGGCAAGCTGACCCTGAAGTTCATCTGCACCACCG
GCAAGCTGCCCGTGCCCTGGCCCACCCTCGTGACCACCCTGACCTACGGCGTGCAGTGCTTCAGCCGCTA
CCCCGACCACATGAAGCAGCACGACTTCTTCAAGTCCGCCATGCCCGAAGGCTACGTCCAGGAGCGCACC
ATCTTCTTCAAGGACGACGGCAACTACAAGACCCGCGCCGAGGTGAAGTTCGAGGGCGACACCCTGGTGA
ACCGCATCGAGCTGAAGGGCATCGACTTCAAGGAGGACGGCAACATCCTGGGGCACAAGCTGGAGTACAA
CTACAACAGCCACAACGTCTATATCATGGCCGACAAGCAGAAGAACGGCATCAAGGTGAACTTCAAGATC
CGCCACAACATCGAGGACGGCAGCGTGCAGCTCGCCGACCACTACCAGCAGAACACCCCCATCGGCGACG
GCCCCGTGCTGCTGCCCGACAACCACTACCTGAGCACCCAGTCCGGCCTTGANCAAAGACCCCAACGAGA
AGCGCGATCACATGGTCCTGCTGGAGTTCGTGACCGCCGCCGGGATCACTCTCGG
